Addgene plasmid #72217: pGEX-6p-hDcp2 E147/8Q
Purpose: bacterial expression of GST-tagged human Dcp2 Q147/8 mutant (disrupts the decapping function of Dcp2)
Depositing lab: Megerditch Kiledjian. Depositing organization: Rutgers, The State University of New Jersey. Publication: The hDcp2 protein is a mammalian mRNA decapping enzyme. Wang Z, Jiao X, Carr-Schmid A, Kiledjian M. Proc Natl Acad Sci U S A. 2002 Oct 1;99(20):12663-8. Epub 2002 Sep 6. 10.1073/pnas.192445599 PubMed 12218187.
Backbone
  Vector backbone: pGEX-6p
  Backbone manufacturer: Amersham
  Backbone size w/o insert (bp): 4984
  Vector type: Bacterial Expression
Growth in bacteria
  Bacterial resistance: Ampicillin, 100 μg/mL
  Growth temperature: 37°C
  Growth strain: DH5alpha
  Copy number: Unknown
Gene/Insert
  Gene/Insert name: Dcp2 (alt name: decapping mRNA 2)
  Species: H. sapiens (human)
  Mutation: E147Q, E148Q and F404L (please see depositor's comment below)
  Entrez Gene: DCP2 (a.k.a. NUDT20)
  Promoter: tac
  Tag / fusion protein: GST (N terminal on backbone)
  Cloning method: Restriction Enzyme; 5′ cloning site BamHI (not destroyed); 3′ cloning site XhoI (not destroyed)
  Sequencing primers: 5′ pGEX5'; 3′ pGEX3'
Terms and licenses: Academic/Nonprofit Terms; Industry Terms: Not Available to Industry
Depositor comments: The depositor noted that the Dcp2 F404L mutation found in Addgene's quality control sequence does NOT affect plasmid function.
How to cite: pGEX-6p-hDcp2 E147/8Q was a gift from Megerditch Kiledjian (Addgene plasmid # 72217 ; http://n2t.net/addgene:72217 ; RRID:Addgene_72217)
