[The description below was written by a language model from this plasmid's Addgene catalogue record.]
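Description:
pGEX-6p-hDcp2 E147/8Q is a bacterial expression plasmid built on the pGEX-6p backbone (about 5 kb without insert) for producing a catalytically impaired form of human Dcp2 (DCP2, also known as NUDT20), the mRNA decapping enzyme, as a glutathione S-transferase fusion. The plasmid is propagated in E. coli under ampicillin selection; the record lists the copy number as unknown and provides no feature table, so the origin of replication and other backbone elements are not itemised.

The human Dcp2 coding sequence was inserted between the BamHI and XhoI sites, both of which remain intact, placing it in frame downstream of the backbone-encoded GST so that the tag sits at the N terminus of the fusion. Expression is driven by the tac promoter, a hybrid trp/lac promoter that is typically induced with IPTG in E. coli, and the GST moiety allows affinity purification on glutathione resin. The insert carries two engineered substitutions, E147Q and E148Q, which according to the record disrupt the decapping function of Dcp2. A third change, F404L, was detected in quality-control sequencing; the depositor states that it does not affect plasmid function.

The construct is suited to producing recombinant, decapping-deficient GST-hDcp2 for in vitro work, most naturally as a negative control alongside the wild-type enzyme in decapping assays, or for experiments that need the protein without its catalytic activity.
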