>Addgene plasmid #72217 | pGEX-6p-hDcp2 E147/8Q | addgene partial sequence | sequence record 132838 | pGEX5 5'-GGGCTGGCAAGCCACGTTTGGTG-3'
ATCGGACTGGAGTTCTGTTCCAGGGGCCCCTGGGATCCATGGAGACCAAACGGGTGGAGATTCCCGGCAG
CGTCCTGGACGATCTCTGCAGCCGATTTATTTTGCATATTCCCAGCGAGGAAAGAGACAATGCAATCCGA
GTGTGTTTTCAGATTGAACTTGCCCATTGGTTTTACTTGGATTTCTACATGCAGAACACACCAGGATTAC
CTCAGTGTGGGATAAGAGACTTTGCTAAAGCTGTCTTCAGTCATTGTCCGTTTTTGCTGCCTCAAGGTGA
AGATGTGGAAAAAGTTTTGGATGAATGGAAGGAATATAAAATGGGAGTACCAACATATGGTGCAATTATT
CTTGATGAGACACTTGAAAATGTACTACTGGTTCAGGGGTACCTAGCAAAATCAGGCTGGGGATTTCCAA
AAGGAAAAGTAAATAAAGAAGAAGCTCCTCATGATTGTGCTGCTAGAGAGGTCTTTCAACAAACTGGTTT
TGATATCAAAGACTATATTTGTAAGGATGATTACATTGAACTTCGAATCAATGACCAGCTTGCTCGTTTG
TACATCATTCCAGGAATTCCAAAAGACACAAAATTTAACCCAAAAACTAGAAGAGAAATTCGGAACATTG
AGTGGTTCTCTATTGAGAAATTGCCTTGTCATAGAAATGATATGACCCCCAAATCCAAACTTGGTTTGGC
ACCTAACAAATTTTTTATGGCCATTCCCTTTATCAGACCATTAAGGGACTGGCTTTCTCGAAGATTTGGC
GATTCCTCAGACAGTGACAATGGATTTTCCTCAACTGGTAGCACGCCGGCTAAACCCACTGTGGAAAAAT
TGAGTCGAACCAAATTCCGCCACAGTCAGCAGTTATTTCCTGACGGTTCTCCTGGTGACCAGTGGGTAAA
GCACAGGCAACCACTGCAGCAAAAGCCATATAATAATCATTCTGAAATGTCTGACCTCTTAAAAGGAAAG
AATCAAAGTATGAGGGGAAATGGCAGAAAACAGTATCAAGATTCACCTAATCAAAAGAAAAGAACAAATG
GGCTTCAGCCAGCAAAGCAGCA
