>Addgene plasmid #72217 | pGEX-6p-hDcp2 E147/8Q | addgene partial sequence | sequence record 132839 | pGEX3 5'-CCGGGAGCTGCATGTGTCAGAGG-3'
GCGCGAGGCAGATCGTCAGTCAGTCACGATGCGGCCGCTCGAGCTGCTATCAAAGGTCCAAGATTTTCAT
TATAGCATTATGGTCAAACTTGAAACTCAAAAGGGCTCTGGATGAAAAGGGGAACTTGCAATGTCCATTA
CATGCCACGGGCTGTCCCTCGGCATGTTCTAGCAACTGGTCTTCACTGGAGCTAGGCAAGTCATATACAG
CATCTGTTTCAAAATTATCCTGAAGTTTCCTTGGATGAAGTTTCTTTTCACACTTCATCAAAGAATTCTG
CTGCTTTGCTGGCTGAAGCCCATTTGTTCTTTTCTTTTGATTAGGTGAATCTTGATACTGTTTTCTGCCA
TTTCCCCTCATACTTTGATTCTTTCCTTTTAAGAGGTCAGACATTTCAGAATGATTATTATATGGCTTTT
GCTGCAGTGGTTGCCTGTGCTTTACCCACTGGTCACCAGGAGAACCGTCAGGAAATAACTGCTGACTGTG
GCGGAATTTGGTTCGACTCAATTTTTCCACAGTGGGTTTAGCCGGCGTGCTACCAGTTGAGGAAAATCCA
TTGTCACTGTCTGAGGAATCGCCAAATCTTCGAGAAAGCCAGTCCCTTAATGGTCTGATAAAGGGAATGG
CCATAAAAAATTTGTTAGGTGCCAAACCAAGTTTGGATTTGGGGGTCATATCATTTCTATGACAAGGCAA
TTTCTCAATAGAGAACCACTCAATGTTCCGAATTTCTCTTCTAGTTTTTGGGTTAAATTTTGTGTCTTTT
GGAATTCCTGGAATGATGTACAAACGAGCAAGCTGGTCATTGATTCGAAGTTCAATGTAATCATCCTTAC
AAATATAGTCTTTGATATCAAAACCAGTTTGTTGAAAGACCTCTCTAGCAGCACAATCATGAGGAGCTTC
TTCTTTATTTACTTTTCCTTTTGGAAATCCCCAGCCTGATTTTGCTAGGTACCCCTGAACCAGTAGTACA
TTTTCAAGTGTCTCATCAAGAATAATTGCACCATATGTTGGTACTCCCATTTTATATTCCTTCCATTCAT
CCAAAACTTTT
